>Addgene plasmid #123514 | pMK-mPrrn::RBS (3.9%) | addgene full sequence | sequence record 247877 | Addgene NGS Result
CTAAATTGTAAGCGTTAATATTTTGTTAAAATTCGCGTTAAATTTTTGTTAAATCAGCTCATTTTTTAAC
CAATAGGCCGAAATCGGCAAAATCCCTTATAAATCAAAAGAATAGACCGAGATAGGGTTGAGTGGCCGCT
ACAGGGCGCTCCCATTCGCCATTCAGGCTGCGCAACTGTTGGGAAGGGCGTTTCGGTGCGGGCCTCTTCG
CTATTACGCCAGCTGGCGAAAGGGGGATGTGCTGCAAGGCGATTAAGTTGGGTAACGCCAGGGTTTTCCC
AGTCACGACGTTGTAAAACGACGGCCAGTGAGCGCGACGTAATACGACTCACTATAGGGCGAATTGAAGG
AAGGCCGTCAAGGCCACGTGTCTTGTCCAGAGCTCGGTCTCAGGAGTGAGGGGGCAGGGATGGCTATATT
TCTGGGAGCGAACTCCGGGCGAATACGAAGCGCTTGGATACAGTTGTAGGGAGGGATTTAATGTGAGACC
GGTACCTGGAGCACAAGACTGGCCTCATGGGCCTTCCTTTCACTGCCCGCTTTCCAGTCGGGAAACCTGT
CGTGCCAGCTGCATTAACATGGTCATAGCTGTTTCCTTGCGTATTGGGCGCTCTCCGCTTCCTCGCTCAC
TGACTCGCTGCGCTCGGTCGTTCGGGTAAAGCCTGGGGTGCCTAATGAGCAAAAGGCCAGCAAAAGGCCA
GGAACCGTAAAAAGGCCGCGTTGCTGGCGTTTTTCCATAGGCTCCGCCCCCCTGACGAGCATCACAAAAA
TCGACGCTCAAGTCAGAGGTGGCGAAACCCGACAGGACTATAAAGATACCAGGCGTTTCCCCCTGGAAGC
TCCCTCGTGCGCTCTCCTGTTCCGACCCTGCCGCTTACCGGATACCTGTCCGCCTTTCTCCCTTCGGGAA
GCGTGGCGCTTTCTCATAGCTCACGCTGTAGGTATCTCAGTTCGGTGTAGGTCGTTCGCTCCAAGCTGGG
CTGTGTGCACGAACCCCCCGTTCAGCCCGACCGCTGCGCCTTATCCGGTAACTATCGTCTTGAGTCCAAC
CCGGTAAGACACGACTTATCGCCACTGGCAGCAGCCACTGGTAACAGGATTAGCAGAGCGAGGTATGTAG
GCGGTGCTACAGAGTTCTTGAAGTGGTGGCCTAACTACGGCTACACTAGAAGAACAGTATTTGGTATCTG
CGCTCTGCTGAAGCCAGTTACCTTCGGAAAAAGAGTTGGTAGCTCTTGATCCGGCAAACAAACCACCGCT
GGTAGCGGTGGTTTTTTTGTTTGCAAGCAGCAGATTACGCGCAGAAAAAAAGGATCTCAAGAAGATCCTT
TGATCTTTTCTACGGGGTCTGACGCTCAGTGGAACGAAAACTCACGTTAAGGGATTTTGGTCATGAGATT
ATCAAAAAGGATCTTCACCTAGATCCTTTTAAATTAAAAATGAAGTTTTAAATCAATCTAAAGTATATAT
GAGTAAACTTGGTCTGACAGTTATTAGAAAAATTCATCCAGCAGACGATAAAACGCAATACGCTGGCTAT
CCGGTGCCGCAATGCCATACAGCACCAGAAAACGATCCGCCCATTCGCCGCCCAGTTCTTCCGCAATATC
ACGGGTGGCCAGCGCAATATCCTGATAACGATCCGCCACGCCCAGACGGCCGCAATCAATAAAGCCGCTA
AAACGGCCATTTTCCACCATAATGTTCGGCAGGCACGCATCACCATGGGTCACCACCAGATCTTCGCCAT
CCGGCATGCTCGCTTTCAGACGCGCAAACAGCTCTGCCGGTGCCAGGCCCTGATGTTCTTCATCCAGATC
ATCCTGATCCACCAGGCCCGCTTCCATACGGGTACGCGCACGTTCAATACGATGTTTCGCCTGATGATCA
AACGGACAGGTCGCCGGGTCCAGGGTATGCAGACGACGCATGGCATCCGCCATAATGCTCACTTTTTCTG
CCGGCGCCAGATGGCTAGACAGCAGATCCTGACCCGGCACTTCGCCCAGCAGCAGCCAATCACGGCCCGC
TTCGGTCACCACATCCAGCACCGCCGCACACGGAACACCGGTGGTGGCCAGCCAGCTCAGACGCGCCGCT
TCATCCTGCAGCTCGTTCAGCGCACCGCTCAGATCGGTTTTCACAAACAGCACCGGACGACCCTGCGCGC
TCAGACGAAACACCGCCGCATCAGAGCAGCCAATGGTCTGCTGCGCCCAATCATAGCCAAACAGACGTTC
CACCCACGCTGCCGGGCTACCCGCATGCAGGCCATCCTGTTCAATCATACTCTTCCTTTTTCAATATTAT
TGAAGCATTTATCAGGGTTATTGTCTCATGAGCGGATACATATTTGAATGTATTTAGAAAAATAAACAAA
TAGGGGTTCCGCGCACATTTCCCCGAAAAGTGCCAC
Features (pLannotate 1.2.2; 8 found; start..end, strand, type, name):
      3..134     -  rep_origin     M13 ori (fragment): M13 bacteriophage origin of replication; arrow indicates direction of (+) strand synthesis
    155..311     -  CDS            lacZα (fragment): LacZα fragment of β-galactosidase; lacZ fragment
    320..338     +  promoter       T7 promoter: promoter for bacteriophage T7 RNA polymerase
    530..577     -  CDS            lacI (fragment): lac repressor; lacI; The lac repressor binds to the lac operator to inhibit transcription in E. coli. This inhibition can be relieved by adding lactose or isopropyl-β-D-thiogalactopyranoside (IPTG).
    614..654     -  rep_origin     RSF ori (fragment): Plasmids containing the RSF 1030 origin of replication can be propagated in E. coli cells that contain additional plasmids with compatible origins.
    732..1320    -  rep_origin     ori: high-copy-number ColE1/pMB1/pBR322/pUC origin of replication
   1494..2288    -  CDS            NeoR/KanR: aminoglycoside phosphotransferase confers resistance to neomycin, kanamycin, and G418 (Geneticin®)
   2289..2393    -  promoter       AmpR promoter: bla
