[The description below was written by a language model from this plasmid's Addgene catalogue record and pLannotate feature annotations shown in this document.]
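Description:
pMK-mPrrn::RBS (3.9%) is a small (about 2.4 kb) synthetic-biology part plasmid from the MoChlo kit, a modular cloning toolbox for chloroplast biotechnology. It is built on the pMK-T gene-synthesis backbone and is maintained in E. coli at high copy through a ColE1/pUC-type origin. Selection is with kanamycin, provided by an aminoglycoside phosphotransferase (NeoR/KanR) gene that the annotation places directly downstream of an AmpR (bla) promoter. The remaining annotated features are backbone remnants: fragments of an M13 origin, lacZα, lacI and an RSF origin, plus a T7 promoter. None of these appears to be part of the functional payload.

The insert, made by gene synthesis, is described by the depositor as a chloroplast promoter::5'UTR fusion formatted for Golden Gate assembly. The name suggests a modified version of the plastid ribosomal RNA operon promoter (Prrn) joined to a ribosome binding site, and the "3.9%" probably marks a relative strength within a graded series of such parts, although the record does not define either term. The automated annotation does not label the insert itself. It most likely sits in the unannotated stretch between the T7 promoter and the lacI fragment, but this is an inference. The flanking Type IIS sites and overhangs are also not stated, and the 5′ cloning site is listed as unknown.

In use, the plasmid serves as a basic-level donor part. The promoter::5'UTR module would be released and combined with coding sequences, 3'UTRs and other MoChlo modules to build expression cassettes for chloroplast transformation vectors, so that plastid transgene expression can be tuned.
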