Addgene plasmid #123514: pMK-mPrrn::RBS (3.9%)
Purpose: MoChlo kit
Depositing lab: Scott Lenaghan & C. Neal Stewart. Depositing organization: University of Tennessee Institute of Agriculture. Publication: MoChlo: A versatile modular cloning toolbox for chloroplast biotechnology. Occhialini A, Piatek A, Pfotenhauer AC, Frazier TP, Stewart CN, Lenaghan S. Plant Physiol. 2019 Jan 24. pii: pp.18.01220. doi: 10.1104/pp.18.01220. PubMed 30679266.
Backbone
  Vector backbone: pMK-T
  Vector type: Synthetic Biology
Growth in bacteria
  Bacterial resistance: Kanamycin, 50 μg/mL
  Growth temperature: 37°C
  Growth strain: Top10
  Copy number: High Copy
Gene/Insert
  Gene/Insert name: mPrrn::RBS (3.9%)
  Cloning method: Restriction Enzyme; 5′ cloning site Unknown (unknown if destroyed)
Terms and licenses: Academic/Nonprofit Terms; Industry Terms: Not Available to Industry
Depositor comments: All inserts have been produced by gene synthesis and cloned in the indicated backbone vector. The insert is a chloroplast promoter::5'UTR fusion designed for Golden-Gate cloning. The Original Material was developed in the performance of research that was funded by Grant Nos. ARPA-E: DE-AR000660 & DARPA: D17AC00016.
How to cite: pMK-mPrrn::RBS (3.9%) was a gift from Scott Lenaghan & C. Neal Stewart (Addgene plasmid # 123514 ; http://n2t.net/addgene:123514 ; RRID:Addgene_123514)
