>Addgene plasmid #123514 | pMK-mPrrn::RBS (3.9%) | depositor partial sequence | sequence record 235651 | mPrrn::RBS (3.9%)
TGAGGGGGCAGGGATGGCTATATTTCTGGGAGCGAACTCCGGGCGAATACGAAGCGCTTGGATACAGTTG
TAGGGAGGGATTT
